>Addgene plasmid #139778 | pAC8_MF-PH-c-Myc-Cter (VE5632) | addgene full sequence | sequence record 324155 | Addgene NGS Result
GTTGGACTCAAGACGATAGTTACCGGATAAGGCGCAGCGGTCGGGCTGAACGGGGGGTTCGTGCACACAG
CCCAGCTTGGAGCGAACGACCTACACCGAACTGAGATACCTACAGCGTGAGCTATGAGAAAGCGCCACGC
TTCCCGAAGGGAGAAAGGCGGACAGGTATCCGGTAAGCGGCAGGGTCGGAACAGGAGAGCGCACGAGGGA
GCTTCCAGGGGGAAACGCCTGGTATCTTTATAGTCCTGTCGGGTTTCGCCACCTCTGACTTGAGCGTCGA
TTTTTGTGATGCTCGTCAGGGGGGCGGAGCCTATGGAAAAACGCCAGCAACGCGGCCTTTTTACGGTTCC
TGGCCTTTTGCTGGCCTTTTGCTCACATGTTCTTTCCTGCGTTATCCCCTGATTCTGTGGATAACCGTAT
TACCGCCTTTGAGTGAGCTGATACCGCTCGCCGCAGCCGAACGACCGAGCGCAGCGAGTCAGTGAGCGAG
GAAGCGGAAGAGCGCCCAATACGCAAACCGCCTCTCCCCGCGCGTTGGCCGATTCATTAATGCAGAACGG
CTCCGCCCACTATTAATGAAATTAAAAATTCCAATTTTAAAAAACGCAGCAAGAGAAACATTTGTATGAA
AGAATGCGTAGAAGGAAAGAAAAATGTCGTCGACATGCTGAACAACAAGATTAATATGCCTCCGTGTATA
AAAAAAATATTGAACGATTTGAAAGAAAACAATGTACCGCGCGGCGGTATGTACAGGAAGAGGTTTATAC
TAAACTGTTACATTGCAAACGTGGTTTCGTGTGCCAAGTGTGAAAACCGATGTTTAATCAAGGCTCTGAC
GCATTTCTACAACCACGACTCCAAGTGTGTGGGTGAAGTCATGCATCTTTTAATCAAATCCCAAGATGTG
TATAAACCACCAAACTGCCAAAAAATGAAAACTGTCGACAAGCTCTGTCCGTTTGCTGGCAACTGCAAGG
GTCTCAATCCTATTTGTAATTATTGAATAATAAAACAATTATAAATGTCAAATTTGTTTTTTATTAACGA
TACAAACCAAACGCAACAAGAACATTTGTAGTATTATCTATAATTGAAAACGCGTAGTTATAATCGCTGA
GGTAATATTTAAAATCATTTTCAAATGATTCACAGTTAATTTGCGACAATATAATTTTATTTTCACATAA
ACTAGACGCCTTGTCGTCTTCTTCTTCGTATTCCTTCTCTTTTTCATTTTTCTCCTCATAAAAATTAACA
TAGTTATTATCGTATCCATATATGTATCTATCGTATAGAGTAAATTTTTTGTTGTCATAAATATATATGT
CTTTTTTAATGGGGTGTATAGTACCGCTGCGCATAGTTTTTCTGTAATTTACAACAGTGCTATTTTCTGG
TAGTTCTTCGGAGTGTGTTGCTTTAATTATTAAATTTATATAATCAATGAATTTGGGATCGTCGGTTTTG
TACAATATGTTGCCGGCATAGTACGCAGCTTCTTCTAGTTCAATTACACCATTTTTTAGCAGCACCGGAT
TAACATAACTTTCCAAAATGTTGTACGAACCGTTAAACAAAAACAGTTCACCTCCCTTTTCTATACTATT
GTCTGCGAGCAGTTGTTTGTTGTTAAAAATAACAGCCATTGTAATGAGACGCACAAACTAATATCACAAA
CTGGAAATGTCTATCAATATATAGTTGCTGATATCATAACTTCGTATAGCATACATTATACGAAGTTATC
TGGTTTAAACGTACCCGTAGTGGCTATGGCAGGGCTTGCCGCCCCGACGTTGGCTGCGAGCCCTGGGCCT
TCACCCGAACTTGGGGGTTGGGGTGGGGAAAAGGAAGAAACGCGGGCGTATTGGTCCCAATGGGGTCTCG
GTGGGGTATCGACAGAGTGCCAGCCCTGGGACCGAACCCCGCGTTTATGAACAAACGACCCAACACCCGT
GCGTTTTATTCTGTCTTTTTATTGCCGTCATAGCGCGGGTTCCTTCCGGTATTGTCTCCTTCCGTGTTTC
AGTTAGCCTCCCCCATCTCCCGGTACCGCATGCTATGCATCAGCTGCTAGCACCATGGCTCGAGATCCCG
GGTGATCAAGTCTTCGTCGAGTGATTGTAAATAAAATGTAATTTACAGTATAGTATTTTAATTAATATAC
AAATGATTTGATAATAATTCTTATTTAACTATAATATATTGTGTTGGGTTGAATTAAAGGTCCGTATACT
AGTATCGATTCGCGACCTACTCCGGAATATTAATAGATCATGGAGATAATTAAAATGATAACCATCTCGC
AAATAAATAAGTATTTTACTGTTTTCGTAACAGTTTTGTAATAAAAAAACCTATAAATATTCCGGATTAT
TCATACCGTCCCACCATCGGGCGCGGATCCCGGTCCGAAGCGCGCGGAATTCAAAGGCCTACGTCGACGA
GCTCACTAGTCGCGGCCGCTTTCGAATCTAGAGAACAAAAACTCATCTCAGAAGAGGATCTGTAACTGCA
GTCTCGACAAGCTTGTCGAGAAGTACTAGAGGATCATAATCAGCCATACCACATTTGTAGAGGTTTTACT
TGCTTTAAAAAACCTCCCACACCTCCCCCTGAACCTGAAACATAAAATGAATGCAATTGTTGTTGTTAAC
TTGTTTATTGCAGCTTATAATGGTTACAAATAAAGCAATAGCATCACAAATTTCACAAATAAAGCATTTT
TTTCACTGCATTCTAGTTGTGGTTTGTCCAAACTCATCAATGTATCTTATCATGTCTGGATCTGATCACT
GCTTGAGCCTAGAAGATCCGGCTGCTAACAAAGCCCGAAAGGAAGCTGAGTTGGCTGCTGCCACCGCTGA
GCAATAACTATCATAACCCCTAGGCGATTAATTGATCCGGGTTATTAGTACATTTATTAAGCGCTAGATT
CTGTGCGTTGTTGATTTACAGACAATTGTTGTACGTATTTTAATAATTCATTAAATTTATAATCTTTAGG
GTGGTATGTTAGAGCGAAAATCAAATGATTTTCAGCGTCTTTATATCTGAATTTAAATATTAAATCCTCA
ATAGATTTGTAAAATAGGTTTCGATTAGTTTCAAACAAGGGTTGTTTTTCCGAACCGATGGCTGGACTAT
CTAATGGATTTTCGCTCAACGCCACAAAACTTGCCAAATCTTGTAGCAGCAATCTAGCTTTGTCGATATT
CGTTTGTGTTTTGTTTTGTAATAAAGGTTCGACGTCGTTCAAAATATTATGCGCTTTTGTATTTCTTTCA
TCACTGTCGTTAGTGTACAATTGACTCGACGTAAACACGTTAAATAAAGCTTGGACATATTTAACATCGG
GCGTGTTAGCTTTATTAGGCCGATTATCGTCGTCGTCCCAACCCTCGTCGTTAGAAGTTGCTTCCGAAGA
CGATTTTGCCATAGCCACACGACGCCTATTAATTGTGTCGGCTAACACGTCCGCGATCAAATTTGTAGTT
GAGCTTTTTGGAATTATTTCTGATTGCGGGCGTTTTTGGGCGGGTTTCAATCTAACTGTGCCCGATTTTA
ATTCAGACAACACGTTAGAAAGCGATGGTGCAGGCGGTGGTAACATTTCAGACGGCAAATCTACTAATGG
CGGCGGTGGTGGAGCTGATGATAAATCTACCATCGGTGGAGGCGCAGGCGGGGCTGGCGGCGGAGGCGGA
GGCGGAGGTGGTGGCGGTGATGCAGACGGCGGTTTAGGCTCAAATGTCTCTTTAGGCAACACAGTCGGCA
CCTCAACTATTGTACTGGTTTCGGGCGCCGTTTTTGGTTTGACCGGTCTGAGACGAGTGCGATTTTTTTC
GTTTCTAATAGCTTCCAACAATTGTTGTCTGTCGTCTAAAGGTGCAGCGGGTTGAGGTTCCGTCGGCATT
GGTGGAGCGGGCGGCAATTCAGACATCGATGGTGGTGGTGGTGGTGGAGGCGCTGGAATGTTAGGCACGG
GAGAAGGTGGTGGCGGCGGTGCCGCCGGTATAATTTGTTCTGGTTTAGTTTGTTCGCGCACGATTGTGGG
CACCGGCGCAGGCGCCGCTGGCTGCACAACGGAAGGTCGTCTGCTTCGAGGCAGCGCTTGGGGTGGTGGC
AATTCAATATTATAATTGGAATACAAATCGTAAAAATCTGCTATAAGCATTGTAATTTCGCTATCGTTTA
CCGTGCCGATATTTAACAACCGCTCAATGTAAGCAATTGTATTGTAAAGAGATTGTCTCAAGCTCGGATC
GATCCCGCACGCCGATAACAAGCCTTTTCATTTTTACTACAGCATTGTAGTGGCGAGACACTTCGCTGTC
GTCGCCTGATGCGGTATTTTCTCCTTACGCATCTGTGCGGTATTTCACACCGCATA
[142 nt withheld, positions 4397-4538]
C
[141 nt withheld, positions 4540-4680]
CCTTTGACGTTGGAGTCCACGTTCTTT
[37 nt withheld, positions 4708-4744]
ACCCTATCTCGGGCTATTCTTTTGATTTATAAGGGATTTTGCCGATTTCGGCCTATTGGTTAAAAAATGA
GCTGATTTAACAAAAATTTAACGCGAATTTTAACAAAATATTAACGTTTACAATTTTATGGTGCACTCTC
AGTACAATCTGCTCTGATGCCGCATAGTTAAGCCAGCCCCGACACCCGCCAACACCCGCTGACGCGCCCT
GACGGGCTTGTCTGCTCCCGGCATCCGCTTACAGACAAGCTGTGACCGTCTCCGGGAGCTGCATGTGTCA
GAGGTTTTCACCGTCATCACCGAAACGCGCGAGACGAAAGGGCCTCGTGATACGCCTATTTTTATAGGTT
AATGTCATGATAATAATGGTTTCTTAGACGTCAGGTGGCACTTTTCGGGGAAATGTGCGCGGAACCCCTA
TTTGTTTATTTTTCTAAATACATTCAAATATGTATCCGCTCATGAGACAATAACCCTGATAAATGCTTCA
ATAATATTGAAAAAGGAAGAGTATGAGTATTCAACATTTCCGTGTCGCCCTTATTCCCTTTTTTGCGGCA
TTTTGCCTTCCTGTTTTTGCTCACCCAGAAACGCTGGTGAAAGTAAAAGATGCTGAAGATCAGTTGGGTG
CACGAGTGGGTTACATCGAACTGGATCTCAACAGCGGTAAGATCCTTGAGAGTTTTCGCCCCGAAGAACG
TTTTCCAATGATGAGCACTTTTAAAGTTCTGCTATGTGGCGCGGTATTATCCCGTATTGACGCCGGGCAA
GAGCAACTCGGTCGCCGCATACACTATTCTCAGAATGACTTGGTTGAGTACTCACCAGTCACAGAAAAGC
ATCTTACGGATGGCATGACAGTAAGAGAATTATGCAGTGCTGCCATAACCATGAGTGATAACACTGCGGC
CAACTTACTTCTGACAACGATCGGAGGACCGAAGGAGCTAACCGCTTTTTTGCACAACATGGGGGATCAT
GTAACTCGCCTTGATCGTTGGGAACCGGAGCTGAATGAAGCCATACCAAACGACGAGCGTGACACCACGA
TGCCTGTAGCAATGGCAACAACGTTGCGCAAACTATTAACTGGCGAACTACTTACTCTAGCTTCCCGGCA
ACAATTAATAGACTGGATGGAGGCGGATAAAGTTGCAGGACCACTTCTGCGCTCGGCCCTTCCGGCTGGC
TGGTTTATTGCTGATAAATCTGGAGCCGGTGAGCGTGGGTCTCGCGGTATCATTGCAGCACTGGGGCCAG
ATGGTAAGCCCTCCCGTATCGTAGTTATCTACACGACGGGGAGTCAGGCAACTATGGATGAACGAAATAG
ACAGATCGCTGAGATAGGTGCCTCACTGATTAAGCATTGGTAACTGTCAGACCAAGTTTACTCATATATA
CTTTAGATTGATTTAAAACTTCATTTTTAATTTAAAAGGATCTAGGTGAAGATCCTTTTTGATAATCTCA
TGACCAAAATCCCTTAACGTGAGTTTTCGTTCCACTGAGCGTCAGACCCCGTAGAAAAGATCAAAGGATC
TTCTTGAGATCCTTTTTTTCTGCGCGTAATCTGCTGCTTGCAAACAAAAAAACCACCGCTACCAGCGGTG
GTTTGTTTGCCGGATCAAGAGCTACCAACTCTTTTTCCGAAGGTAACTGGCTTCAGCAGAGCGCAGATAC
CAAATACTGTTCTTCTAGTGTAGCCGTAGTTAGGCCACCACTTCAAGAACTCTGTAGCACCGCCTACATA
CCTCGCTCTGCTAATCCTGTTACCAGTGGCTGCTGCCAGTGGCGATAAGTCGTGTCTTACCGG
Features (pLannotate 1.2.2; 19 found; start..end, strand, type, name):
    502..555     +  CDS            lacI (fragment): lac repressor; lacI; The lac repressor binds to the lac operator to inhibit transcription in E. coli. This inhibition can be relieved by adding lactose or isopropyl-β-D-thiogalactopyranoside (IPTG).
    882..1006    +  CDS            lef2: baculovirus late expression factor 2
   1044..1649    +  CDS            ORF603: baculovirus ORF603 protein
   1716..1749    +  protein_bind   loxP: Cre-mediated recombination occurs in the 8-bp core sequence (GCATACAT). Cre recombinase
   1939..1987    -  polyA_signal   HSV TK poly(A) signal: herpes simplex virus thymidine kinase polyadenylation signal (Cole and Stacy, 1985)
   2123..2232    -  promoter       p10 promoter: baculovirus promoter for expression in insect cells
   2277..2368    +  promoter       polyhedrin promoter: polh from Autographa californica; promoter for the baculovirus polyhedrin gene
   2552..2635    +  CDS            large T antigen (fragment): large T antigen from SV40 (simian virus 40)
   2658..2792    +  polyA_signal   SV40 poly(A) signal: SV40 polyadenylation signal
   2821..2870    +  CDS            SET1 (fragment): solubility-enhancement tag derived from T7 phage gene 10B
   2911..4268    +  misc_recomb    baculovirus recombination region (ORF1629): contains part of ORF1629
   4266..4343    -  CDS            P61 (fragment): P78_NPVAC - Experimental evidence at protein level: Swiss-Prot protein existence level 1. Plays a role in the transport of the nucleocapsids from the cytoplasm toward the host nucleus together with the host actin- polymerizing Arp2/3 complex. From Autographa californica nuclear polyhedrosis virus (AcMNPV).
   4345..4396    -  misc_feature   bom (fragment): basis of mobility region from pBR322
   4415..4795    +  rep_origin     M13 ori (sequence partly withheld): M13 bacteriophage origin of replication; arrow indicates direction of (+) strand synthesis
   4871..4920    -  misc_feature   bom (fragment): basis of mobility region from pBR322
   5022..5057    -  CDS            rop (fragment): Rop protein, which maintains plasmids at low copy number; rop
   5152..5256    +  promoter       AmpR promoter: bla
   5257..6117    +  CDS            AmpR: β-lactamase; bla; confers resistance to ampicillin, carbenicillin, and related antibiotics
   6288..319     +  rep_origin     ori (across the origin): high-copy-number ColE1/pMB1/pBR322/pUC origin of replication
