[The description below was written by a language model from this plasmid's Addgene catalogue record and pLannotate feature annotations shown in this document.]
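Description:
pAC8_MF-PH-c-Myc-Cter (VE5632) is a baculovirus transfer vector for insect-cell expression, derived from the pBacPAK8 backbone and designed to generate recombinant baculoviruses by homologous recombination rather than transposition. In E. coli it is maintained as a high-copy plasmid through a ColE1/pUC-type origin and selected with ampicillin via the β-lactamase gene; an M13 phage origin is also annotated. The expression region is flanked by AcMNPV sequences, with lef2 and ORF603 on one side and an ORF1629-containing recombination region on the other. These serve as the homology arms that transfer the cassette into the viral genome.

The payload is an empty MultiBac-style dual expression cassette rather than a gene of interest. Two divergent late baculovirus promoters, polyhedrin (PH) and p10, each drive a multiple cloning site followed by a terminator: the SV40 poly(A) signal downstream of PH and the HSV-TK poly(A) signal downstream of p10. A c-Myc epitope sequence at the PH site lets an inserted coding sequence be expressed with a C-terminal Myc tag for detection or purification. According to the record, inserts go in by restriction/ligation or homology-based cloning, using BamHI/XbaI under PH and XhoI/NheI under p10. A multiplication module of NruI, SpeI and BstZ17I sites accepts further cassettes, and a loxP site permits Cre-mediated fusion with donor plasmids carrying additional genes. This makes the vector suited to co-expression and production of multiprotein complexes.

The catalogue lists a total size of 6,913 bp, whereas the annotated sequence record is 6,557 nt; the record does not explain the difference. The short lacI, large T antigen, SET1, rop and bom fragment annotations are probably partial matches to backbone or terminator sequence, not functional elements.
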