Addgene plasmid #139778: pAC8_MF-PH-c-Myc-Cter (VE5632)
Purpose: Transfer vector for multigene expression to generate recombinant baculoviruses by homologous recombination. Contains a p10/pH dual expression cassette with a C-ter C-Myc tag under the pH promoter.
Depositing lab: Arnaud Poterszman. Depositing organization: Institut de Genetique et de Biologie Moleculaire et Cellulaire (IGBMC). Publication: HR-Bac, a toolbox based on homologous recombination for expression, screening and production of multiprotein complexes using the baculovirus expression system. Kolesnikova O, Zachayus A, Pichard S, Osz J, Rochel N, Rossolillo P, Kolb-Cheynel I, Troffer-Charlier N, Compe E, Bensaude O, Berger I, Poterszman A. Sci Rep. 2022 Feb 7;12(1):2030. doi: 10.1038/s41598-021-04715-5. PubMed 35132103.
Backbone
  Vector backbone: pBAcPAK8
  Backbone manufacturer: Clontech
  Total vector size (bp): 6913
  Modifications to backbone: The pAC8_MF-PH-c-myc-Cter (VE 5632) is a derivative of pBAcPAK8 (Clontech) for generation of recombinant baculoviruses by homologous recombination. It contains the Multibac dual expression cassette composed of two divergent baculovirus late promoters (PH and p10), each followed by a multiple cloning site (MSC1 and MSC2) and a transcription termination signal (SV40 pA and HSV-TK pA). It also possess a multiplication module (NruI, SpeI, BstZ17I restriction sites) for the insertion of additional expression cassettes and a loxP site for Cre-mediated fusion with a donor plasmid containing additional cassettes. This vector bears a c-Myc sequence allowing the expression of a C-terminally-tagged protein under the control of the PH promoter. Insertion of DNA sequence is typically performed in the two multiple cloning sites (MCS1 with BamHI/XbaI under the PH promoter and MCS2 with XhoI/NheI under the p10 promoter) by restriction/ligation or homology based cloning (SLIC, Infusion or Gibson). Dual expression cassettes can also be assembled directly using a 4 fragment reaction where the plasmid backbone is combined with the promoter module and the cDNAs encoding the two target genes.
  Vector type: Insect Expression
Growth in bacteria
  Bacterial resistance: Ampicillin, 100 μg/mL
  Growth temperature: 37°C
  Growth strain: DH5alpha
  Copy number: High Copy
Gene/Insert
  Gene/Insert name: C-terminal C-Myc tag
  Promoter: PH
  Tag / fusion protein: c-Myc (C terminal on insert)
  Cloning method: Restriction Enzyme; 5′ cloning site BamHI (unknown if destroyed); 3′ cloning site XbaI (unknown if destroyed)
  Sequencing primers: 5′ ACCATCTCGCAAATAAATAA; 3′ TGGTATGGCTGATTATGATC
Terms and licenses: Academic/Nonprofit Terms; Industry Terms: Not Available to Industry
How to cite: pAC8_MF-PH-c-Myc-Cter (VE5632) was a gift from Arnaud Poterszman (Addgene plasmid # 139778 ; http://n2t.net/addgene:139778 ; RRID:Addgene_139778)
